>Addgene plasmid #44433 | pIC194 | depositor full sequence | sequence record 60661 | pIC194 sequence 4850 bps
GAGCTGTACAAGTCCGGAGGGGATCGGTGGAGCTCCACCGGTGGCGGCCGCTCTAGAGAGAATCTTTATT
TTCAGGGCGCCGCCAAATTCAAAGAAACCGCTGCTGCTAAATTCGAACGCCAGCACATGGACAGCGGAGG
TGGAGGTACTAGTCTCGAGCTCAAGCTTCGAATTCTGCAGTCGACGGTACCGCGGGCCCGGGATCCACCG
GATCTAGATAACTGATCATAATCAGCCATACCACATTTGTAGAGGTTTTACTTGCTTTAAAAAACCTCCC
ACACCTCCCCCTGAACCTGAAACATAAAATGAATGCAATTGTTGTTGTTAACTTGTTTATTGCAGCTTAT
AATGGTTACAAATAAAGCAATAGCATCACAAATTTCACAAATAAAGCATTTTTTTCACTGCATTCTAGTT
GTGGTTTGTCCAAACTCATCAATGTATCTTAACGCGTAAATTGTAAGCGTTAATATTTTGTTAAAATTCG
CGTTAAATTTTTGTTAAATCAGCTCATTTTTTAACCAATAGGCCGAAATCGGCAAAATCCCTTATAAATC
AAAAGAATAGACCGAGATAGGGT
[37 nt withheld, positions 584-620]
AAAGAACGTGGACTCCAACGTCAAAGG
[49 nt withheld, positions 648-696]
T
[91 nt withheld, positions 698-788]
G
[124 nt withheld, positions 790-913]
CAGGTGGCACTTTTCGGGGAAATGTGCGCGGAACCCCTATTTGTTTATTTTTCTAAATACATTCAAATAT
GTATCCGCTCATGAGACAATAACCCTGATAAATGCTTCAATAATATTGAAAAAGGAAGAGTCCTGAGGCG
GAAAGAACCAGCTGTGGAATGTGTGTCAGTTAGGGTGTGGAAAGTCCCCAGGCTCCCCAGCAGGCAGAAG
TATGCAAAGCATGCATCTCAATTAGTCAGCAACCAGGTGTGGAAAGTCCCCAGGCTCCCCAGCAGGCAGA
AGTATGCAAAGCATGCATCTCAATTAGTCAGCAACCATAGTCCCGCCCCTAACTCCGCCCATCCCGCCCC
TAACTCCGCCCAGTTCCGCCCATTCTCCGCCCCATGGCTGACTAATTTTTTTTATTTATGCAGAGGCCGA
GGCCGCCTCGGCCTCTGAGCTATTCCAGAAGTAGTGAGGAGGCTTTTTTGGAGGCCTAGGCTTTTGCAAA
GATCGATCAAGAGACAGGATGAGGATCGTTTCGCATGATTGAACAAGATGGATTGCACGCAGGTTCTCCG
GCCGCTTGGGTGGAGAGGCTATTCGGCTATGACTGGGCACAACAGACAATCGGCTGCTCTGATGCCGCCG
TGTTCCGGCTGTCAGCGCAGGGGCGCCCGGTTCTTTTTGTCAAGACCGACCTGTCCGGTGCCCTGAATGA
ACTGCAAGACGAGGCAGCGCGGCTATCGTGGCTGGCCACGACGGGCGTTCCTTGCGCAGCTGTGCTCGAC
GTTGTCACTGAAGCGGGAAGGGACTGGCTGCTATTGGGCGAAGTGCCGGGGCAGGATCTCCTGTCATCTC
ACCTTGCTCCTGCCGAGAAAGTATCCATCATGGCTGATGCAATGCGGCGGCTGCATACGCTTGATCCGGC
TACCTGCCCATTCGACCACCAAGCGAAACATCGCATCGAGCGAGCACGTACTCGGATGGAAGCCGGTCTT
GTCGATCAGGATGATCTGGACGAAGAGCATCAGGGGCTCGCGCCAGCCGAACTGTTCGCCAGGCTCAAGG
CGAGCATGCCCGACGGCGAGGATCTCGTCGTGACCCATGGCGATGCCTGCTTGCCGAATATCATGGTGGA
AAATGGCCGCTTTTCTGGATTCATCGACTGTGGCCGGCTGGGTGTGGCGGACCGCTATCAGGACATAGCG
TTGGCTACCCGTGATATTGCTGAAGAGCTTGGCGGCGAATGGGCTGACCGCTTCCTCGTGCTTTACGGTA
TCGCCGCTCCCGATTCGCAGCGCATCGCCTTCTATCGCCTTCTTGACGAGTTCTTCTGAGCGGGACTCTG
GGGTTCGAAATGACCGACCAAGCGACGCCCAACCTGCCATCACGAGATTTCGATTCCACCGCCGCCTTCT
ATGAAAGGTTGGGCTTCGGAATCGTTTTCCGGGACGCCGGCTGGATGATCCTCCAGCGCGGGGATCTCAT
GCTGGAGTTCTTCGCCCACCCTAGGGGGAGGCTAACTGAAACACGGAAGGAGACAATACCGGAAGGAACC
CGCGCTATGACGGCAATAAAAAGACAGAATAAAACGCACGGTGTTGGGTCGTTTGTTCATAAACGCGGGG
TTCGGTCCCAGGGCTGGCACTCTGTCGATACCCCACCGAGACCCCATTGGGGCCAATACGCCCGCGTTTC
TTCCTTTTCCCCACCCCACCCCCCAAGTTCGGGTGAAGGCCCAGGGCTCGCAGCCAACGTCGGGGCGGCA
GGCCCTGCCATAGCCTCAGGTTACTCATATATACTTTAGATTGATTTAAAACTTCATTTTTAATTTAAAA
GGATCTAGGTGAAGATCCTTTTTGATAATCTCATGACCAAAATCCCTTAACGTGAGTTTTCGTTCCACTG
AGCGTCAGACCCCGTAGAAAAGATCAAAGGATCTTCTTGAGATCCTTTTTTTCTGCGCGTAATCTGCTGC
TTGCAAACAAAAAAACCACCGCTACCAGCGGTGGTTTGTTTGCCGGATCAAGAGCTACCAACTCTTTTTC
CGAAGGTAACTGGCTTCAGCAGAGCGCAGATACCAAATACTGTCCTTCTAGTGTAGCCGTAGTTAGGCCA
CCACTTCAAGAACTCTGTAGCACCGCCTACATACCTCGCTCTGCTAATCCTGTTACCAGTGGCTGCTGCC
AGTGGCGATAAGTCGTGTCTTACCGGGTTGGACTCAAGACGATAGTTACCGGATAAGGCGCAGCGGTCGG
GCTGAACGGGGGGTTCGTGCACACAGCCCAGCTTGGAGCGAACGACCTACACCGAACTGAGATACCTACA
GCGTGAGCTATGAGAAAGCGCCACGCTTCCCGAAGGGAGAAAGGCGGACAGGTATCCGGTAAGCGGCAGG
GTCGGAACAGGAGAGCGCACGAGGGAGCTTCCAGGGGGAAACGCCTGGTATCTTTATAGTCCTGTCGGGT
TTCGCCACCTCTGACTTGAGCGTCGATTTTTGTGATGCTCGTCAGGGGGGCGGAGCCTATGGAAAAACGC
CAGCAACGCGGCCTTTTTACGGTTCCTGGCCTTTTGCTGGCCTTTTGCTCACATGTTCTTTCCTGCGTTA
TCCCCTGATTCTGTGGATAACCGTATTACCGCCATGCATTAGTTATTAATAGTAATCAATTACGGGGTCA
TTAGTTCATAGCCCATATATGGAGTTCCGCGTTACATAACTTACGGTAAATGGCCCGCCTGGCTGACCGC
CCAACGACCCCCGCCCATTGACGTCAATAATGACGTATGTTCCCATAGTAACGCCAATAGGGACTTTCCA
TTGACGTCAATGGGTGGAGTATTTACGGTAAACTGCCCACTTGGCAGTACATCAAGTGTATCATATGCCA
AGTACGCCCCCTATTGACGTCAATGACGGTAAATGGCCCGCCTGGCATTATGCCCAGTACATGACCTTAT
GGGACTTTCCTACTTGGCAGTACATCTACGTATTAGTCATCGCTATTACCATGGTGATGCGGTTTTGGCA
GTACATCAATGGGCGTGGATAGCGGTTTGACTCACGGGGATTTCCAAGTCTCCACCCCATTGACGTCAAT
GGGAGTTTGTTTTGGCACCAAAATCAACGGGACTTTCCAAAATGTCGTAACAACTCCGCCCCATTGACGC
AAATGGGCGGTAGGCGTGTACGGTGGGAGGTCTATATAAGCAGAGCTGGTTTAGTGAACCGTCAGATCCG
CTAGCGCTACCGGTCGCCACCATGGTGAGCAAGGGCGAGGAGGATAACATGGCCATCATCAAGGAGTTCA
TGCGCTTCAAGGTGCACATGGAGGGCTCCGTGAACGGCCACGAGTTCGAGATCGAGGGCGAGGGCGAGGG
CCGCCCCTACGAGGGCACCCAGACCGCCAAGCTGAAGGTGACCAAGGGTGGCCCCCTGCCCTTCGCCTGG
GACATCCTGTCCCCTCAGTTCATGTACGGCTCCAAGGCCTACGTGAAGCACCCCGCCGACATCCCCGACT
ACTTGAAGCTGTCCTTCCCCGAGGGCTTCAAGTGGGAGCGCGTGATGAACTTCGAGGACGGCGGCGTGGT
GACCGTGACCCAGGACTCCTCCCTGCAGGACGGCGAGTTCATCTACAAGGTGAAGCTGCGCGGCACCAAC
TTCCCCTCCGACGGCCCCGTAATGCAGAAGAAGACCATGGGCTGGGAGGCCTCCTCCGAGCGGATGTACC
CCGAGGACGGCGCCCTGAAGGGCGAGATCAAGCAGAGGCTGAAGCTGAAGGACGGCGGCCACTACGACGC
TGAGGTCAAGACCACCTACAAGGCCAAGAAGCCCGTGCAGCTGCCCGGCGCCTACAACGTCAACATCAAG
TTGGACATCACCTCCCACAACGAGGACTACACCATCGTGGAACAGTACGAACGCGCCGAGGGCCGCCACT
CCACCGGCGGCATGGAC
Features (pLannotate 1.2.2; 17 found; start..end, strand, type, name):
     39..57      +  misc_feature   MCS (fragment): pBluescript multiple cloning site
     58..77      +  CDS            capTEV™ (fragment): composite tag for in vivo biotinylation, TEV protease cleavage, and 6xHis tagging
     91..135     +  CDS            S-Tag: affinity and epitope tag derived from pancreatic ribonuclease A
    154..206     +  misc_feature   MCS: multiple cloning site
    223..307     +  CDS            large T antigen (fragment): large T antigen from SV40 (simian virus 40)
    330..451     +  polyA_signal   SV40 poly(A) signal: SV40 polyadenylation signal
    485..913     -  rep_origin     f1 ori (sequence partly withheld): f1 bacteriophage origin of replication; arrow indicates direction of (+) strand synthesis
    940..1044    +  promoter       AmpR promoter: bla
   1046..1403    +  promoter       SV40 promoter: SV40 enhancer and early promoter
   1438..2232    +  CDS            NeoR/KanR: aminoglycoside phosphotransferase from Tn5; aph(3')-II (or nptII); confers resistance to neomycin, kanamycin, and G418 (Geneticin®)
   2253..2405    +  CDS            ble (fragment): BLE_KLEPN - Experimental evidence at protein level: Swiss-Prot protein existence level 1. Binding protein with a strong affinity to the bleomycin family of antibiotics. Binds to CL990; an antimitotic-antibiotic compound. From Klebsiella pneumoniae.
   2464..2511    +  polyA_signal   HSV TK poly(A) signal: herpes simplex virus thymidine kinase polyadenylation signal (Cole and Stacy, 1985)
   2602..2618    -  polyA_signal   bGH poly(A) signal (fragment): bovine growth hormone polyadenylation signal
   2840..3428    +  rep_origin     ori: high-copy-number ColE1/pMB1/pBR322/pUC origin of replication
   3603..3906    +  enhancer       CMV enhancer: human cytomegalovirus immediate early enhancer
   3907..4110    +  promoter       CMV promoter: human cytomegalovirus (CMV) immediate early promoter
   4155..12      +  CDS            mCherry (across the origin): mCherry is a basic (constitutively fluorescent) red fluorescent protein published in 2004, derived from Discosoma sp.. It is reported to be a very rapidly-maturing monomer with low acid sensitivity.
