[The description below was written by a language model from this plasmid's Addgene catalogue record and pLannotate feature annotations shown in this document.]
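Description:
pIC194 is an empty mammalian expression backbone for fusing a protein of interest to an N-terminal mCherry–TEV–S-peptide tag, a red-fluorescent version of a "localization and affinity purification" tag. In the annotated 4,850 bp sequence, a CMV enhancer and immediate early promoter drive the mCherry coding sequence. This runs in frame into a short element matching a TEV protease cleavage site, then an S-Tag derived from pancreatic ribonuclease A, and then a multiple cloning site. An SV40 polyadenylation signal follows the cloning site. A gene inserted by restriction cloning is therefore expressed with the fluorescent protein at its extreme N terminus. The cleavable linker and S peptide lie between mCherry and the protein.

The catalogue lists the backbone as pBabe and the vector type as retroviral, but the feature table shows no LTRs or packaging signal. Instead the layout resembles a standard CMV-driven fluorescent-protein fusion plasmid: a high-copy ColE1/pUC origin, an f1 origin, and a single NeoR/KanR cassette with an HSV TK polyadenylation signal. That cassette sits behind tandem bacterial (bla) and SV40 early promoters, giving kanamycin resistance in E. coli and G418 selection in mammalian cells. On the sequence evidence, the plasmid appears suited to transfection rather than retroviral packaging, so the catalogue designation should be treated with caution.

The tag design supports two uses from a single fusion: live or fixed-cell imaging of subcellular localization through mCherry, and tandem affinity purification of associated protein complexes. For purification, the fusion can be captured through the fluorescent protein, released by TEV cleavage and recaptured through the S peptide.
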