Addgene plasmid #44433: pIC194
Purpose: (Empty Backbone)
Depositing lab: Iain Cheeseman & Arshad Desai. Depositing organization: Ludwig Institute For Cancer Research, San Diego Branch. Publication: A combined approach for the localization and tandem affinity purification of protein complexes from metazoans. Cheeseman IM, Desai A. Sci STKE. 2005 Jan 11;2005(266):pl1. 10.1126/stke.2662005pl1 PubMed 15644491.
Backbone
  Vector backbone: pBabe
  Backbone size (bp): 4850
  Modifications to backbone: mCherry sequence
  Vector type: Mammalian Expression, Retroviral
  Selectable markers: Neomycin (select with G418)
  Tag / fusion protein: mcherry (N terminal on backbone); tev (N terminal on insert); s peptide (N terminal on insert)
Growth in bacteria
  Bacterial resistance: Kanamycin, 50 μg/mL
  Growth temperature: 37°C
  Growth strain: DH5alpha
  Copy number: Unknown
Gene/Insert
  Cloning method: Restriction Enzyme
  Sequencing primers: 5′ GGCATGGACGAGCTGTACAAG; 3′ GCATTCATTTTATGTTTCAGG
Terms and licenses: Academic/Nonprofit Terms; Industry Terms: Not Available to Industry
How to cite: pIC194 was a gift from Iain Cheeseman & Arshad Desai (Addgene plasmid # 44433 ; http://n2t.net/addgene:44433 ; RRID:Addgene_44433)
