>Addgene plasmid #44433 | pIC194 | addgene partial sequence | sequence record 63841 | mCherry-F 5'-ccccgtaatgcagaagaaga-3'
CCCCGAGGACGGCGCCCTGAAGGGCGAGATCAAGCAGAGGCTGAAGCTGAAGGACGGCGGCCACTACGAC
GCTGAGGTCAAGACCACCTACAAGGCCAAGAAGCCCGTGCAGCTGCCCGGCGCCTACAACGTCAACATCA
AGTTGGACATCACCTCCCACAACGAGGACTACACCATCGTGGAACAGTACGAACGCGCCGAGGGCCGCCA
CTCCACCGGCGGCATGGACGAGCTGTACAAGTCCGGAGGGGATCGGTGGAGCTCCACCGGTGGCGGCCGC
TCTAGAGAGAATCTTTATTTTCAGGGCGCCGCCAAATTCAAAGAAACCGCTGCTGCTAAATTCGAACGCC
AGCACATGGACAGCGGAGGTGGAGGTACTAGTCTCGAGCTCAAGCTTCGAATTCTGCAGTCGACGGTACC
GCGGGCCCGGGATCCACCGGATCTAGATAACTGATCATAATCAGCCATACCACATTTGTAGAGGTTTTAC
TTGCTTTAAAAAACCTCCCACACCTCCCCCTGAACCTGAAACATAAAATGAATGCAATTGTTGTTGTTAA
CTTGTTTATTGCAGCTTATAATGGTTACAAATAAAGCAATAGCATCACAAATTTCACAAATAAAGCATTT
TTTTCACTGCATTCTAGTTGTGGTTTGTCCAAACTCATCAATGTATCTTAACGCGTAAATTGTAAGCGTT
AATATTTTGTTAAAATTCGCGTTAAATTTTTGTTAAATCAGCTCATTTTTTAACCAATAGGCCGAAATCG
GCAAAATCCCTTATAAATCAAAAGAATAGACCGAGATAGGGT
[37 nt withheld, positions 813-849]
AAAGAACGTGGACTCCAACGTCAAAGGGCGAAAAACCGTCTATCAGG
